>Addgene plasmid #178274 | pLKO_HSV.NWS.VSVg_mCherry-NLS | addgene full sequence | sequence record 353134 | Addgene NGS Result
CGCCCAATACGCAAACCGCCTCTCCCCGCGCGTTGGCCGATTCATTAATGCAGCTGGCACGACAGGTTTC
CCGACTGGAAAGCGGGCAGTGAGCGCAACGCAATTAATGTGAGTTAGCTCACTCATTAGGCACCCCAGGC
TTTACACTTTATGCTTCCGGCTCGTATGTTGTGTGGAATTGTGAGCGGATAACAATTTCACACAGGAAAC
AGCTATGACCATGATTACGCCAAGCGCGCAATTAACCCTCACTAAAGGGAACAAAAGCTGGAGCTGCAAG
CTTAATGTAGTCTTATGCAATACTCTTGTAGTCTTGCAACATGGTAACGATGAGTTAGCAACATGCCTTA
CAAGGAGAGAAAAAGCACCGTGCATGGCGATTGGTGGAAGTAAGGTGGTACGATCGTGCCTTATTAGGAA
GGCAACAGACGGGTCTGACATGGATTGGACGAACCACTGAATTGCCGCATTGCAGAGATATTGTATTTAA
GTGCCTAGCTCGATACATAAACGGGTCTCTCTGGTTAGACCAGATCTGAGCCTGGGAGCTCTCTGGCTAA
CTAGGGAACCCACTGCTTAAGCCTCAATAAAGCTTGCCTTGAGTGCTTCAAGTAGTGTGTGCCCGTCTGT
TGTGTGACTCTGGTAACTAGAGATCCCTCAGACCCTTTTAGTCAGTGTGGAAAATCTCTAGCAGTGGCGC
CCGAACAGGGACTTGAAAGCGAAAGGGAAACCAGAGGAGCTCTCTCGACGCAGGACTCGGCTTGCTGAAG
CGCGCACGGCAAGAGGCGAGGGGCGGCGACTGGTGAGTACGCCAAAAATTTTGACTAGCGGAGGCTAGAA
GGAGAGAGATGGGTGCGAGAGCGTCAGTATTAAGCGGGGGAGAATTAGATCGCGATGGGAAAAAATTCGG
TTAAGGCCAGGGGGAAAGAAAAAATATAAATTAAAACATATAGTATGGGCAAGCAGGGAGCTAGAACGAT
TCGCAGTTAATCCTGGCCTGTTAGAAACATCAGAAGGCTGTAGACAAATACTGGGACAGCTACAACCATC
CCTTCAGACAGGATCAGAAGAACTTAGATCATTATATAATACAGTAGCAACCCTCTATTGTGTGCATCAA
AGGATAGAGATAAAAGACACCAAGGAAGCTTTAGACAAGATAGAGGAAGAGCAAAACAAAAGTAAGACCA
CCGCACAGCAAGCGGCCGCTGATCTTCAGACCTGGAGGAGGAGATATGAGGGACAATTGGAGAAGTGAAT
TATATAAATATAAAGTAGTAAAAATTGAACCATTAGGAGTAGCACCCACCAAGGCAAAGAGAAGAGTGGT
GCAGAGAGAAAAAAGAGCAGTGGGAATAGGAGCTTTGTTCCTTGGGTTCTTGGGAGCAGCAGGAAGCACT
ATGGGCGCAGCGTCAATGACGCTGACGGTACAGGCCAGACAATTATTGTCTGGTATAGTGCAGCAGCAGA
ACAATTTGCTGAGGGCTATTGAGGCGCAACAGCATCTGTTGCAACTCACAGTCTGGGGCATCAAGCAGCT
CCAGGCAAGAATCCTGGCTGTGGAAAGATACCTAAAGGATCAACAGCTCCTGGGGATTTGGGGTTGCTCT
GGAAAACTCATTTGCACCACTGCTGTGCCTTGGAATGCTAGTTGGAGTAATAAATCTCTGGAACAGATTT
GGAATCACACGACCTGGATGGAGTGGGACAGAGAAATTAACAATTACACAAGCTTAATACACTCCTTAAT
TGAAGAATCGCAAAACCAGCAAGAAAAGAATGAACAAGAATTATTGGAATTAGATAAATGGGCAAGTTTG
TGGAATTGGTTTAACATAACAAATTGGCTGTGGTATATAAAATTATTCATAATGATAGTAGGAGGCTTGG
TAGGTTTAAGAATAGTTTTTGCTGTACTTTCTATAGTGAATAGAGTTAGGCAGGGATATTCACCATTATC
GTTTCAGACCCACCTCCCAACCCCGAGGGGACCCGACAGGCCCGAAGGAATAGAAGAAGAAGGTGGAGAG
AGAGACAGAGACAGATCCATTCGATTAGTGAACGGATCTCGACGGTATCGATCACGAGACTAGTATCGAG
CGGCCGCCCCCTTCACCGAGGGCCTATTTCCCATGATTCCTTCATATTTGCATATACGATACAAGGCTGT
TAGAGAGATAATTGGAATTAATTTGACTGTAAACACAAAGATATTAGTACAAAATACGTGACGTAGAAAG
TAATAATTTCTTGGGTAGTTTGCAGTTTTAAAATTATGTTTTAAAATGGACTATCATATGCTTACCGTAA
CTTGAAAGTATTTCGATTTCTTGGCTTTATATATCTTGTGGAAAGGACGAAACACCGGGTCTTCGAGAAG
ACCTGTTTTAGAGCTAGAAATAGCAAGTTAAAATAAGGCTAGTCCGTTATCAACTTGAAAAAGTGGCACC
GAGTCGGTGCTTTTTTTAATTCTCGACCTCGAGACAAATGGCAGTATTCATCCACAATTTTAAAAGAAAA
GGGGGGATTGGGGGGTACAGTGCAGGGGAAAGAATAGTAGACATAATAGCAACAGACATACAAACTAAAG
AATTACAAAAACAAATTACAAAAATTCAAAATTTTCGGGTTTATTACAGGGACAGCAGAGATCCACTTTG
GCCGCGGCTCGAGGCGATAAGCTTTGCAAAGATGGATAAAGTTTTAAACAGAGAGGAATCTTTGCAGCTA
ATGGACCTTCTAGGTCTTGAAAGGAGTGGGAATTGGCTCCGGTGCCCGTCAGTGGGCAGAGCGCACATCG
CCCACAGTCCCCGAGAAGTTGGGGGGAGGGGTCGGCAATTGAACCGGTGCCTAGAGAAGGTGGCGCGGGG
TAAACTGGGAAAGTGATGTCGTGTACTGGCTCCGCCTTTTTCCCGAGGGTGGGGGAGAACCGTATATAAG
TGCAGTAGTCGCCGTGAACGTTCTTTTTCGCAACGGGTTTGCCGCCAGAACACAGGTAAGTGCCGTGTGT
GGTTCCCGCGGGCCTGGCCTCTTTACGGGTTATGGCCCTTGCGTGCCTTGAATTACTTCCACCTGGCTGC
AGTACGTGATTCTTGATCCCGAGCTTCGGGTTGGAAGTGGGTGGGAGAGTTCGAGGCCTTGCGCTTAAGG
AGCCCCTTCGCCTCGTGCTTGAGTTGAGGCCTGGCCTGGGCGCTGGGGCCGCCGCGTGCGAATCTGGTGG
CACCTTCGCGCCTGTCTCGCTGCTTTCGATAAGTCTCTAGCCATTTAAAATTTTTGATGACCTGCTGCGA
CGCTTTTTTTCTGGCAAGATAGTCTTGTAAATGCGGGCCAAGATCTGCACACTGGTATTTCGGTTTTTGG
GGCCGCGGGCGGCGACGGGGCCCGTGCGTCCCAGCGCACATGTTCGGCGAGGCGGGGCCTGCGAGCGCGG
CCACCGAGAATCGGACGGGGGTAGTCTCAAGCTGGCCGGCCTGCTCTGGTGCCTGGCCTCGCGCCGCCGT
GTATCGCCCCGCCCTGGGCGGCAAGGCTGGCCCGGTCGGCACCAGTTGCGTGAGCGGAAAGATGGCCGCT
TCCCGGCCCTGCTGCAGGGAGCTCAAAATGGAGGACGCGGCGCTCGGGAGAGCGGGCGGGTGAGTCACCC
ACACAAAGGAAAAGGGCCTTTCCGTCCTCAGCCGTCGCTTCATGTGACTCCACGGAGTACCGGGCGCCGT
CCAGGCACCTCGATTAGTTCTCGAGCTTTTGGAGTACGTCGTCTTTAGGTTGGGGGGAGGGGTTTTATGC
GATGGAGTTTCCCCACACTGAGTGGGTGGAGACTGAAGTTAGGCCAGCTTGGCACTTGATGTAATTCTCC
TTGGAATTTGCCCTTTTTGAGTTTGGATCTTGGTTCATTCTCAAGCCTCAGACAGTGGTTCAAAGTTTTT
TTCTTCCATTTCAGGTGTCGTGAGGAATTCTGCAGTCGATCGACGGTACCGCGGGCCCGGGATCCACGGT
CGCCACCATGGGCCAGCCCGAGCTGGCCCCCGAGGACCCCGAGGACGGAGGAGGCGGGGGAGGGAACTGG
TCCCACCCCCAATTCGAGAAAGGAGGAGGCGGGGGAGGGTATACAGATATCGAAATGAATAGACTCGGAA
AGGGCATGCTGATGGTGAGCAAGGGCGAGGAGGATAACATGGCCATCATCAAGGAGTTCATGCGCTTCAA
GGTGCACATGGAGGGCTCCGTGAACGGCCACGAGTTCGAGATCGAGGGCGAGGGCGAGGGCCGCCCCTAC
GAGGGCACCCAGACCGCCAAGCTGAAGGTGACCAAGGGTGGCCCCCTGCCCTTCGCCTGGGACATCCTGT
CCCCTCAGTTCATGTACGGCTCCAAGGCCTACGTGAAGCACCCCGCCGACATCCCCGACTACTTGAAGCT
GTCCTTCCCCGAGGGCTTCAAGTGGGAGCGCGTGATGAACTTCGAGGACGGCGGCGTGGTGACCGTGACC
CAGGACTCCTCCCTGCAGGACGGCGAGTTCATCTACAAGGTGAAGCTGCGCGGCACCAACTTCCCCTCCG
ACGGCCCCGTAATGCAGAAGAAGACCATGGGCTGGGAGGCCTCCTCCGAGCGGATGTACCCCGAGGACGG
CGCCCTGAAGGGCGAGATCAAGCAGAGGCTGAAGCTGAAGGACGGCGGCCACTACGACGCTGAGGTCAAG
ACCACCTACAAGGCCAAGAAGCCCGTGCAGCTGCCCGGCGCCTACAACGTCAACATCAAGTTGGACATCA
CCTCCCACAACGAGGACTACACCATCGTGGAACAGTACGAACGCGCCGAGGGCCGCCACTCCACCGGCGG
CATGGACGAGCTGTACAAGAAACGGCCAGCCGAGGATATGGAGGAAGAACAAGCCTTTAAACGATCTCGA
TAAAGCGGCCGCGTCGACAATCAACCTCTGGATTACAAAATTTGTGAAAGATTGACTGGTATTCTTAACT
ATGTTGCTCCTTTTACGCTATGTGGATACGCTGCTTTAATGCCTTTGTATCATGCTATTGCTTCCCGTAT
GGCTTTCATTTTCTCCTCCTTGTATAAATCCTGGTTGCTGTCTCTTTATGAGGAGTTGTGGCCCGTTGTC
AGGCAACGTGGCGTGGTGTGCACTGTGTTTGCTGACGCAACCCCCACTGGTTGGGGCATTGCCACCACCT
GTCAGCTCCTTTCCGGGACTTTCGCTTTCCCCCTCCCTATTGCCACGGCGGAACTCATCGCCGCCTGCCT
TGCCCGCTGCTGGACAGGGGCTCGGCTGTTGGGCACTGACAATTCCGTGGTGTTGTCGGGGAAGCTGACG
TCCTTTCCATGGCTGCTCGCCTGTGTTGCCACCTGGATTCTGCGCGGGACGTCCTTCTGCTACGTCCCTT
CGGCCCTCAATCCAGCGGACCTTCCTTCCCGCGGCCTGCTGCCGGCTCTGCGGCCTCTTCCGCATCTTCG
CCTTCGCCCTCAGACGAGTCGGATCTCCCTTTGGGCCGCCTCCCCGCCTGGGTACCTTTAAGACCAATGA
CTTACAAGGCAGCTGTAGATCTTAGCCACTTTTTAAAAGAAAAGGGGGGACTGGAAGGGCTAATTCACTC
CCAACGAAGATAAGATCTGCTTTTTGCTTGTACTGGGTCTCTCTGGTTAGACCAGATCTGAGCCTGGGAG
CTCTCTGGCTAACTAGGGAACCCACTGCTTAAGCCTCAATAAAGCTTGCCTTGAGTGCTTCAAGTAGTGT
GTGCCCGTCTGTTGTGTGACTCTGGTAACTAGAGATCCCTCAGACCCTTTTAGTCAGTGTGGAAAATCTC
TAGCAGTAGTAGTTCATGTCATCTTATTATTCAGTATTTATAACTTGCAAAGAAATGAATATCAGAGAGT
GAGAGGAACTTGTTTATTGCAGCTTATAATGGTTACAAATAAAGCAATAGCATCACAAATTTCACAAATA
AAGCATTTTTTTCACTGCATTCTAGTTGTGGTTTGTCCAAACTCATCAATGTATCTTATCATGTCTGGCT
CTAGCTATCCCGCCCCTAACTCCGCCCATCCCGCCCCTAACTCCGCCCAGTTCCGCCCATTCTCCGCCCC
ATGGCTGACTAATTTTTTTTATTTATGCAGAGGCCGAGGCCGCCTCGGCCTCTGAGCTATTCCAGAAGTA
GTGAGGAGGCTTTTTTGGAGGCCTAGGGACGTACCCAATTCGCCCTATAGTGAGTCGTATTACGCGCGCT
CACTGGCCGTCGTTTTACAACGTCGTGACTGGGAAAACCCTGGCGTTACCCAACTTAATCGCCTTGCAGC
ACATCCCCCTTTCGCCAGCTGGCGTAATAGCGAAGAGGCCCGCACCGATCGCCCTTCCCAACAGTTGCGC
AGCCTGAATGGCGAATGGG
[124 nt withheld, positions 6390-6513]
C
[91 nt withheld, positions 6515-6605]
A
[49 nt withheld, positions 6607-6655]
CCTTTGACGTTGGAGTCCACGTTCTTT
[37 nt withheld, positions 6683-6719]
ACCCTATCTCGGTCTATTCTTTTGATTTATAAGGGATTTTGCCGATTTCGGCCTATTGGTTAAAAAATGA
GCTGATTTAACAAAAATTTAACGCGAATTTTAACAAAATATTAACGCTTACAATTTAGGTGGCACTTTTC
GGGGAAATGTGCGCGGAACCCCTATTTGTTTATTTTTCTAAATACATTCAAATATGTATCCGCTCATGAG
ACAATAACCCTGATAAATGCTTCAATAATATTGAAAAAGGAAGAGTATGAGTATTCAACATTTCCGTGTC
GCCCTTATTCCCTTTTTTGCGGCATTTTGCCTTCCTGTTTTTGCTCACCCAGAAACGCTGGTGAAAGTAA
AAGATGCTGAAGATCAGTTGGGTGCACGAGTGGGTTACATCGAACTGGATCTCAACAGCGGTAAGATCCT
TGAGAGTTTTCGCCCCGAAGAACGTTTTCCAATGATGAGCACTTTTAAAGTTCTGCTATGTGGCGCGGTA
TTATCCCGTATTGACGCCGGGCAAGAGCAACTCGGTCGCCGCATACACTATTCTCAGAATGACTTGGTTG
AGTACTCACCAGTCACAGAAAAGCATCTTACGGATGGCATGACAGTAAGAGAATTATGCAGTGCTGCCAT
AACCATGAGTGATAACACTGCGGCCAACTTACTTCTGACAACGATCGGAGGACCGAAGGAGCTAACCGCT
TTTTTGCACAACATGGGGGATCATGTAACTCGCCTTGATCGTTGGGAACCGGAGCTGAATGAAGCCATAC
CAAACGACGAGCGTGACACCACGATGCCTGTAGCAATGGCAACAACGTTGCGCAAACTATTAACTGGCGA
ACTACTTACTCTAGCTTCCCGGCAACAATTAATAGACTGGATGGAGGCGGATAAAGTTGCAGGACCACTT
CTGCGCTCGGCCCTTCCGGCTGGCTGGTTTATTGCTGATAAATCTGGAGCCGGTGAGCGTGGGTCTCGCG
GTATCATTGCAGCACTGGGGCCAGATGGTAAGCCCTCCCGTATCGTAGTTATCTACACGACGGGGAGTCA
GGCAACTATGGATGAACGAAATAGACAGATCGCTGAGATAGGTGCCTCACTGATTAAGCATTGGTAACTG
TCAGACCAAGTTTACTCATATATACTTTAGATTGATTTAAAACTTCATTTTTAATTTAAAAGGATCTAGG
TGAAGATCCTTTTTGATAATCTCATGACCAAAATCCCTTAACGTGAGTTTTCGTTCCACTGAGCGTCAGA
CCCCGTAGAAAAGATCAAAGGATCTTCTTGAGATCCTTTTTTTCTGCGCGTAATCTGCTGCTTGCAAACA
AAAAAACCACCGCTACCAGCGGTGGTTTGTTTGCCGGATCAAGAGCTACCAACTCTTTTTCCGAAGGTAA
CTGGCTTCAGCAGAGCGCAGATACCAAATACTGTTCTTCTAGTGTAGCCGTAGTTAGGCCACCACTTCAA
GAACTCTGTAGCACCGCCTACATACCTCGCTCTGCTAATCCTGTTACCAGTGGCTGCTGCCAGTGGCGAT
AAGTCGTGTCTTACCGGGTTGGACTCAAGACGATAGTTACCGGATAAGGCGCAGCGGTCGGGCTGAACGG
GGGGTTCGTGCACACAGCCCAGCTTGGAGCGAACGACCTACACCGAACTGAGATACCTACAGCGTGAGCT
ATGAGAAAGCGCCACGCTTCCCGAAGGGAGAAAGGCGGACAGGTATCCGGTAAGCGGCAGGGTCGGAACA
GGAGAGCGCACGAGGGAGCTTCCAGGGGGAAACGCCTGGTATCTTTATAGTCCTGTCGGGTTTCGCCACC
TCTGACTTGAGCGTCGATTTTTGTGATGCTCGTCAGGGGGGCGGAGCCTATGGAAAAACGCCAGCAACGC
GGCCTTTTTACGGTTCCTGGCCTTTTGCTGGCCTTTTGCTCACATGTTCTTTCCTGCGTTATCCCCTGAT
TCTGTGGATAACCGTATTACCGCCTTTGAGTGAGCTGATACCGCTCGCCGCAGCCGAACGACCGAGCGCA
GCGAGTCAGTGAGCGAGGAAGCGGAAGAG
Features (pLannotate 1.2.2; 29 found; start..end, strand, type, name):
    105..126     +  protein_bind   CAP binding site: CAP binding activates transcription in the presence of cAMP. E. coli catabolite activator protein
    141..171     +  promoter       lac promoter: promoter for the E. coli lac operon
    179..195     +  protein_bind   lac operator: The lac repressor binds to the lac operator to inhibit transcription in E. coli. This inhibition can be relieved by adding lactose or isopropyl-β-D-thiogalactopyranoside (IPTG). lac repressor encoded by lacI
    240..258     +  promoter       T3 promoter: promoter for bacteriophage T3 RNA polymerase
    286..512     +  promoter       RSV promoter: Rous sarcoma virus enhancer/promoter
    513..693     +  LTR            5' LTR (truncated): truncated 5' long terminal repeat (LTR) from HIV-1
    740..865     +  misc_feature   HIV-1 Ψ: packaging signal of human immunodeficiency virus type 1
    849..1212    +  CDS            HIV-1 gag (fragment): gag protein from human immunodeficiency virus 1; gag
   1358..1591    +  misc_feature   RRE: The Rev response element (RRE) of HIV-1 allows for Rev-dependent mRNA export from the nucleus to the cytoplasm.
   1968..2068    +  CDS            Rev (fragment): human immunodeficiency virus 1 (HIV-1) Rev protein; rev; enhances nuclear export of unspliced and incompletely spliced viral mRNAs
   2118..2358    +  promoter       U6 promoter: RNA polymerase III promoter for human U6 snRNA
   2385..2460    +  misc_RNA       gRNA scaffold: guide RNA scaffold for the Streptococcus pyogenes CRISPR/Cas9 system
   2508..2625    +  misc_feature   cPPT/CTS: central polypurine tract and central termination sequence of HIV-1
   2692..2758    +  CDS            small t antigen (fragment): SV40 (simian virus 40) small t antigen
   2765..3943    +  promoter       EF-1α promoter: strong constitutive promoter for human elongation factor EF-1α
   3960..3985    +  misc_feature   MCS (fragment): multiple cloning site
   4142..4849    +  CDS            mCherry: mCherry is a basic (constitutively fluorescent) red fluorescent protein published in 2004, derived from Discosoma sp.. It is reported to be a very rapidly-maturing monomer with low acid sensitivity.
   4919..5507    +  misc_feature   WPRE: woodchuck hepatitis virus posttranscriptional regulatory element
   5512..5649    +  CDS            nef (fragment): NEF_HV1LA - Experimental evidence at protein level: Swiss-Prot protein existence level 1. Extracellular Nef protein targets CD4(+) T-lymphocytes for apoptosis by interacting with CXCR4 surface receptors. From Human immunodeficiency virus type 1 group M subtype B (isolate Lai) (HIV-1).
   5635..5815    +  LTR            5' LTR (truncated): truncated 5' long terminal repeat (LTR) from HIV-1
   5887..6008    +  polyA_signal   SV40 poly(A) signal: SV40 polyadenylation signal
   6048..6183    +  rep_origin     SV40 ori: SV40 origin of replication
   6204..6222    -  promoter       T7 promoter: promoter for bacteriophage T7 RNA polymerase
   6230..6385    +  CDS            lacZα (fragment): LacZα fragment of β-galactosidase; lacZ fragment
   6390..6818    +  rep_origin     f1 ori (sequence partly withheld): f1 bacteriophage origin of replication; arrow indicates direction of (+) strand synthesis
   6871..6975    +  promoter       AmpR promoter: bla
   6976..7836    +  CDS            AmpR: β-lactamase; bla; confers resistance to ampicillin, carbenicillin, and related antibiotics
   8007..8595    +  rep_origin     ori: high-copy-number ColE1/pMB1/pBR322/pUC origin of replication
   8778..92      +  CDS            lacI (fragment) (across the origin): lac repressor; lacI; The lac repressor binds to the lac operator to inhibit transcription in E. coli. This inhibition can be relieved by adding lactose or isopropyl-β-D-thiogalactopyranoside (IPTG).
