[The description below was written by a language model from this plasmid's Addgene catalogue record and pLannotate feature annotations shown in this document.]
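Description:
pLKO_HSV.NWS.VSVg_mCherry-NLS is a lentiviral transfer vector on a pLKO backbone (full sequence about 8.8 kb) that pairs a CRISPR guide RNA cassette with a nuclear protein barcode for tracking transduced cells. In bacteria it is maintained as a high-copy plasmid through a ColE1/pUC-type origin and selected with ampicillin via the β-lactamase gene. An f1 origin, an SV40 origin, and lac-region remnants are also annotated in the backbone. The viral portion has a third-generation layout: an RSV promoter drives a truncated HIV-1 5' LTR, followed by the Ψ packaging signal with a gag fragment, the Rev response element for Rev-dependent export of the genomic RNA, and a cPPT/CTS. A second truncated LTR, annotated downstream of the payload, together with an SV40 polyadenylation signal, closes the vector genome.

Two expression units sit between the LTRs. A human U6 RNA polymerase III promoter lies immediately upstream of the Streptococcus pyogenes Cas9 guide RNA scaffold, providing a site into which an sgRNA spacer is cloned. No Cas9 gene is annotated, so the nuclease would have to come from elsewhere. Downstream, the EF-1α promoter drives mCherry carrying an N-terminal combination of three epitope tags (HSV, NWS and VSVg) and a C-terminal nuclear localization signal, with a WPRE to enhance transcript expression. The tags and NLS are listed in the catalogue but not individually annotated in the feature table, although unannotated sequence flanks the mCherry coding region. No mammalian drug-selection marker is annotated. The specific epitope combination acts as an antibody-detectable barcode concentrated in the nucleus, so a given guide can be linked to a barcode and identified in situ. The stated use is vector and cell tracking and spatial readout of CRISPR screens.
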