Addgene plasmid #178274: pLKO_HSV.NWS.VSVg_mCherry-NLS
Purpose: Nuclear Protein Barcode (nPC) for vector/cell tracking. Contains U6 trRNA cassette for sgRNA cloning. Enables spatial detection of CRISPR screens.
Depositing lab: Brian Brown. Depositing organization: Icahn School of Medicine at Mount Sinai. Publication: Spatial CRISPR genomics identifies regulators of the tumor microenvironment. Dhainaut M, Rose SA, Akturk G, Wroblewska A, Nielsen SR, Park ES, Buckup M, Roudko V, Pia L, Sweeney R, Le Berichel J, Wilk CM, Bektesevic A, Lee BH, Bhardwaj N, Rahman AH, Baccarini A, Gnjatic S, Pe'er D, Merad M, Brown BD. Cell. 2022 Mar 10. pii: S0092-8674(22)00195-7. doi: 10.1016/j.cell.2022.02.015. PubMed 35290801.
Backbone
  Vector backbone: pLKO
  Backbone size w/o insert (bp): 9000
  Vector type: Lentiviral
Growth in bacteria
  Bacterial resistance: Ampicillin, 100 μg/mL
  Growth temperature: 37°C
  Growth strain: NEB Stable
  Copy number: High Copy
Gene/Insert
  Gene/Insert name: nPC Tagged mCherry-NLS
  Species: H. sapiens (human)
  Insert size (bp): 1000
  Promoter: eF1a
  Tag / fusion protein: HSV.NWS.VSVg (N terminal on insert); Nuclear Localization Signal (C terminal on insert)
  Cloning method: Restriction Enzyme; 5′ cloning site unknown (unknown if destroyed)
  Sequencing primers: 5′ cctttttgagtttggatcttggttcat
Terms and licenses: Academic/Nonprofit Terms; Industry Terms: Not Available to Industry
Depositor comments: Please visit https://www.biorxiv.org/content/10.1101/2021.07.13.451021v1 for bioRxiv preprint.
How to cite: pLKO_HSV.NWS.VSVg_mCherry-NLS was a gift from Brian Brown (Addgene plasmid # 178274 ; http://n2t.net/addgene:178274 ; RRID:Addgene_178274)
